>Addgene plasmid #204866 | MPRA_minCMV+GFP | addgene full sequence | sequence record 406381 | Addgene NGS Result
GGCCTAACTGGCCGCTTCACTGCAGCAGGCTGTGGCTCTGATTGGCTTTCTGGCCGTCAGGAACATGTCC
CAACATGTTGAGCTCTGGCATAGAAGAGGCTGGTGGCTATTTTGTCCGGTACCTGAGCTCGCTAGCCTCG
AGGATATCAAGATCTGGCCTCGGCGGCCAAGCTTAGACACTAGAGGGTATATAATGGAAGCTCGACTTCC
AGCTTGGCAATCCGGTACTGTACCGGTAGTCGCCACCATGGAGAGCGACGAGAGCGGCCTGCCCGCCATG
GAGATCGAGTGCCGCATCACCGGCACCCTGAACGGCGTGGAGTTCGAGCTGGTGGGCGGCGGAGAGGGCA
CCCCCGAGCAGGGCCGCATGACCAACAAGATGAAGAGCACCAAAGGCGCCCTGACCTTCAGCCCCTACCT
GCTGAGCCACGTGATGGGCTACGGCTTCTACCACTTCGGCACCTACCCCAGCGGCTACGAGAACCCCTTC
CTGCACGCCATCAACAACGGCGGCTACACCAACACCCGCATCGAGAAGTACGAGGACGGCGGCGTGCTGC
ACGTGAGCTTCAGCTACCGCTACGAGGCCGGCCGCGTGATCGGCGACTTCAAGGTGATGGGCACCGGCTT
CCCCGAGGACAGCGTGATCTTCACCGACAAGATCATCCGCAGCAACGCCACCGTGGAGCACCTGCACCCC
ATGGGCGATAACGATCTGGATGGCAGCTTCACCCGCACCTTCAGCCTGCGCGACGGCGGCTACTACAGCT
CCGTGGTGGACAGCCACATGCACTTCAAGAGCGCCATCCACCCCAGCATCCTGCAGAACGGGGGCCCCAT
GTTCGCCTTCCGCCGCGTGGAGGAGGATCACAGCAACACCGAGCTGGGCATCGTGGAGTACCAGCACGCC
TTCAAGACCCCGGATGCAGATGCCGGTGAAGAATAATAATTCTAGACGACTCGACTAGATCGGAAGAGCG
TCGGCCTCGGCGGCCAAGCTTGTCGGGGCGGCCGGCCGCTTCGAGCAGACATGATAAGATACATTGATGA
GTTTGGACAAACCACAACTAGAATGCAGTGAAAAAAATGCTTTATTTGTGAAATTTGTGATGCTATTGCT
TTATTTGTAACCATTATAAGCTGCAATAAACAAGTTAACAACAACAATTGCATTCATTTTATGTTTCAGG
TTCAGGGGGAGGTGTGGGAGGTTTTTTAAAGCAAGTAAAACCTCTACAAATGTGGTAAAATCGATAAGGA
TCCGTCGACCGATGCCCTTGAGAGCCTTCAACCCAGTCAGCTCCTTCCGGTGGGCGCGGGGCATGACTAT
CGTCGCCGCACTTATGACTGTCTTCTTTATCATGCAACTCGTAGGACAGGTGCCGGCAGCGCTCTTCCGC
TTCCTCGCTCACTGACTCGCTGCGCTCGGTCGTTCGGCTGCGGCGAGCGGTATCAGCTCACTCAAAGGCG
GTAATACGGTTATCCACAGAATCAGGGGATAACGCAGGAAAGAACATGTGAGCAAAAGGCCAGCAAAAGG
CCAGGAACCGTAAAAAGGCCGCGTTGCTGGCGTTTTTCCATAGGCTCCGCCCCCCTGACGAGCATCACAA
AAATCGACGCTCAAGTCAGAGGTGGCGAAACCCGACAGGACTATAAAGATACCAGGCGTTTCCCCCTGGA
AGCTCCCTCGTGCGCTCTCCTGTTCCGACCCTGCCGCTTACCGGATACCTGTCCGCCTTTCTCCCTTCGG
GAAGCGTGGCGCTTTCTCATAGCTCACGCTGTAGGTATCTCAGTTCGGTGTAGGTCGTTCGCTCCAAGCT
GGGCTGTGTGCACGAACCCCCCGTTCAGCCCGACCGCTGCGCCTTATCCGGTAACTATCGTCTTGAGTCC
AACCCGGTAAGACACGACTTATCGCCACTGGCAGCAGCCACTGGTAACAGGATTAGCAGAGCGAGGTATG
TAGGCGGTGCTACAGAGTTCTTGAAGTGGTGGCCTAACTACGGCTACACTAGAAGAACAGTATTTGGTAT
CTGCGCTCTGCTGAAGCCAGTTACCTTCGGAAAAAGAGTTGGTAGCTCTTGATCCGGCAAACAAACCACC
GCTGGTAGCGGTGGTTTTTTTGTTTGCAAGCAGCAGATTACGCGCAGAAAAAAAGGATCTCAAGAAGATC
CTTTGATCTTTTCTACGGGGTCTGACGCTCAGTGGAACGAAAACTCACGTTAAGGGATTTTGGTCATGAG
ATTATCAAAAAGGATCTTCACCTAGATCCTTTTAAATTAAAAATGAAGTTTTAAATCAATCTAAAGTATA
TATGAGTAAACTTGGTCTGACAGCGGCCGCAAATGCTAAACCACTGCAGTGGTTACCAGTGCTTGATCAG
TGAGGCACCGATCTCAGCGATCTGCCTATTTCGTTCGTCCATAGTGGCCTGACTCCCCGTCGTGTAGATC
ACTACGATTCGTGAGGGCTTACCATCAGGCCCCAGCGCAGCAATGATGCCGCGAGAGCCGCGTTCACCGG
CCCCCGATTTGTCAGCAATGAACCAGCCAGCAGGGAGGGCCGAGCGAAGAAGTGGTCCTGCTACTTTGTC
CGCCTCCATCCAGTCTATGAGCTGCTGTCGTGATGCTAGAGTAAGAAGTTCGCCAGTGAGTAGTTTCCGA
AGAGTTGTGGCCATTGCTACTGGCATCGTGGTATCACGCTCGTCGTTCGGTATGGCTTCGTTCAACTCTG
GTTCCCAGCGGTCAAGCCGGGTCACATGATCACCCATATTATGAAGAAATGCAGTCAGCTCCTTAGGGCC
TCCGATCGTTGTCAGAAGTAAGTTGGCCGCGGTGTTGTCGCTCATGGTAATGGCAGCACTACACAATTCT
CTTACCGTCATGCCATCCGTAAGATGCTTTTCCGTGACCGGCGAGTACTCAACCAAGTCGTTTTGTGAGT
AGTGTATACGGCGACCAAGCTGCTCTTGCCCGGCGTCTATACGGGACAACACCGCGCCACATAGCAGTAC
TTTGAAAGTGCTCATCATCGGGAATCGTTCTTCGGGGCGGAAAGACTCAAGGATCTTGCCGCTATTGAGA
TCCAGTTCGATATAGCCCACTCTTGCACCCAGTTGATCTTCAGCATCTTTTACTTTCACCAGCGTTTCGG
GGTGTGCAAAAACAGGCAAGCAAAATGCCGCAAAGAAGGGAATGAGTGCGACACGAAAATGTTGGATGCT
CATACTCGTCCTTTTTCAATATTATTGAAGCATTTATCAGGGTTACTAGTACGTCTCTCAAGGATAAGTA
AGTAATATTAAGGTACGGGAGGTATTGGACAGGCCGCAATAAAATATCTTTATTTTCATTACATCTGTGT
GTTGGTTTTTTGTGTGAATCGATAGTACTAACATACGCTCTCCATCAAAACAAAACGAAACAAAACAAAC
TAGCAAAATAGGCTGTCCCCAGTGCAAGTGCAGGTGCCAGAACATTTCTCT
Features (pLannotate 1.2.2; 10 found; start..end, strand, type, name):
    181..212     +  promoter       minP: minimal TATA-box promoter with low basal activity
    248..946     +  CDS            TurboGFP: improved green fluorescent protein from Pontellina plumata (Evdokimov et al., 2006) mammalian codon-optimized
   1035..1156    -  polyA_signal   SV40 poly(A) signal: SV40 polyadenylation signal
   1179..1247    -  CDS            large T antigen (fragment): large T antigen from SV40 (simian virus 40)
   1263..1395    +  CDS            TcR (fragment): tetracycline efflux protein; tet; confers resistance to tetracycline
   1575..2163    -  rep_origin     ori: high-copy-number ColE1/pMB1/pBR322/pUC origin of replication
   2363..3223    -  CDS            AmpR: β-lactamase confers resistance to ampicillin, carbenicillin, and related antibiotics
   3224..3265    -  promoter       AmpR promoter (fragment): bla
   3328..3376    +  polyA_signal   poly(A) signal: synthetic polyadenylation signal
   3390..3481    +  misc_feature   pause site: RNA polymerase II transcriptional pause signal from the human α2 globin gene
