[The description below was written by a language model from this plasmid's Addgene catalogue record and pLannotate feature annotations shown in this document.]
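Description:
MPRA_minCMV+GFP is a small (about 3.5 kb) high-copy plasmid built on the Promega pGL4.23 backbone, catalogued as a mammalian and bacterial expression vector. It is maintained in E. coli through a ColE1/pUC-type origin of replication and selected with ampicillin via the β-lactamase (AmpR) gene and its bla promoter. It carries no mammalian selection marker or viral elements, so it is suited to cloning work and transient use rather than stable delivery.

The payload is an 839 bp reporter cassette inserted between KpnI and XbaI sites, both of which remain intact so the cassette can be excised again. It consists of a minimal promoter upstream of a mammalian codon-optimized TurboGFP coding sequence, the green fluorescent protein derived from the copepod Pontellina plumata. The catalogue entry calls the promoter minimal CMV, whereas the automated annotation labels the short element upstream of GFP as minP, a generic minimal TATA-box promoter with low basal activity. The alternative insert name refers to a "dest1" form of TurboGFP, but no degradation domain is annotated separately. An SV40 polyadenylation signal lies downstream of the reporter, annotated on the opposite strand. Upstream of the cassette, a synthetic poly(A) signal and an RNA polymerase II pause site from the human α2 globin gene, both typical of the pGL4 series, limit read-through transcription from the backbone. Short large T antigen and tetracycline-resistance fragments are also annotated and appear to be non-functional remnants.

Because a minimal promoter gives little expression on its own, reporter output depends on adjacent regulatory sequence. The plasmid's stated purpose is to serve as a donor of this promoter-GFP cassette, which is subcloned into massively parallel reporter assay (MPRA) libraries as the reporter gene.
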