Addgene plasmid #204866: MPRA_minCMV+GFP
Purpose: Vector containing GFP driven by minimal CMV promoter. This cassette can be cloned into MPRA vectors to serve as a reporter gene.
Depositing lab: Philipp Maass. Depositing organization: Hospital for Sick Children. Publication: Systematic characterization of regulatory variants of blood pressure genes. Oliveros W, Delfosse K, Lato DF, Kiriakopulos K, Mokhtaridoost M, Said A, McMurray BJ, Browning JWL, Mattioli K, Meng G, Ellis J, Mital S, Mele M, Maass PG. Cell Genom. 2023 May 24;3(7):100330. doi: 10.1016/j.xgen.2023.100330. eCollection 2023 Jul 12. PubMed 37492106.
Backbone
  Vector backbone: pGL4.23
  Backbone manufacturer: Promega
  Backbone size w/o insert (bp): 2642
  Total vector size (bp): 3481
  Vector type: Mammalian Expression, Bacterial Expression
Growth in bacteria
  Bacterial resistance: Ampicillin, 100 μg/mL
  Growth temperature: 37°C
  Growth strain: DH5alpha
  Copy number: High Copy
Gene/Insert
  Gene/Insert name: minCMV:GFP (alt name: peTurboGFP-dest1)
  Species: Pontellina plumata
  Insert size (bp): 839
  Promoter: minimal CMV
  Cloning method: Restriction Enzyme; 5′ cloning site KpnI (not destroyed); 3′ cloning site XbaI (not destroyed)
  Sequencing primers: 5′ CGCCGCGTGGAGGAGGA; 3′ CGACGCTCTTCCGATCT
Resource information
  A portion of this plasmid was derived from a plasmid made by: Rinn Lab, CU Boulder
Terms and licenses: Academic/Nonprofit Terms; Industry Terms: Not Available to Industry
How to cite: MPRA_minCMV+GFP was a gift from Philipp Maass (Addgene plasmid # 204866 ; http://n2t.net/addgene:204866 ; RRID:Addgene_204866)
